Addgene plasmid #84610: pCRISPRyl_A08
Purpose: Introduces DSB at A08 locus in Y. lipolytica
Depositing lab: Ian Wheeldon. Depositing organization: University of California, Riverside. Publication: Standardized markerless gene integration for pathway engineering in Yarrowia lipolytica. Schwartz C, Shabbir-Hussain M, Frogue K, Blenner M, Wheeldon I. ACS Synth Biol. 2016 Dec 19. 10.1021/acssynbio.6b00285 PubMed 27989123.
Backbone
  Vector backbone: pUC19
  Backbone size w/o insert (bp): 2623
  Total vector size (bp): 11822
  Vector type: Yeast Expression, CRISPR, Synthetic Biology
  Selectable markers: LEU2
Growth in bacteria
  Bacterial resistance: Ampicillin, 100 μg/mL
  Growth temperature: 37°C
  Growth strain: DH5alpha
  Copy number: High Copy
Gene/Insert
  Gene/Insert name: Cas9
  gRNA/shRNA sequence: GAGTACGGCATTGATTCAGA
  Promoter: UAS1B8-TEF(136)
  Cloning method: Restriction Enzyme; 5′ cloning site BssHII (not destroyed); 3′ cloning site NheI (not destroyed)
  Sequencing primers: 5′ TEF; 3′ CYC
Resource information
  A portion of this plasmid was derived from a plasmid made by: Addgene material #44380 (UAS1B8-TEF promoter) is used to express Cas9
Terms and licenses: Academic/Nonprofit Terms; Industry Terms: Not Available to Industry
How to cite: pCRISPRyl_A08 was a gift from Ian Wheeldon (Addgene plasmid # 84610 ; http://n2t.net/addgene:84610 ; RRID:Addgene_84610)
