[The description below was written by a language model from this plasmid's Addgene catalogue record, the feature table of its GenBank file and pLannotate feature annotations shown in this document.]
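Description:
pCRISPRyl_A08 is an all-in-one CRISPR-Cas9 plasmid of about 11.8 kb, built on a pUC19 backbone, for the oleaginous yeast Yarrowia lipolytica. Its stated purpose is to introduce a double-strand break at the A08 locus of the Y. lipolytica genome. In E. coli it is maintained at high copy through the ColE1/pUC-type origin and selected with ampicillin via the β-lactamase gene. In yeast, selection relies on a Y. lipolytica LEU2 gene (3-isopropylmalate dehydrogenase), which complements leucine auxotrophy. Leftover pieces of the cloning backbone are also annotated, including fragments of lacZα, lacI, rop and bom and the lac promoter/operator. No yeast replication or centromere element is annotated, so the record does not state how the plasmid is maintained in Y. lipolytica.

The payload has two expression units. Streptococcus pyogenes Cas9 is driven by the strong hybrid UAS1B8-TEF(136) promoter, which was derived from an earlier deposited plasmid, and is terminated by the S. cerevisiae CYC1 terminator. The Cas9 cassette sits between retained BssHII and NheI sites. Separately, a tRNA element lies immediately upstream of an S. pyogenes guide RNA scaffold, with a short gap between them that would fit the 20-nt A08-targeting spacer listed in the catalogue. This layout is consistent with a tRNA-containing RNA polymerase III promoter arrangement for guide expression, although the annotation does not name that promoter.

According to the associated publication title, the plasmid belongs to a standardized system for markerless gene integration in Y. lipolytica pathway engineering, where a cut at a defined site such as A08 would promote integration there. The separate 872-bp GenBank record covers only a portion of the plasmid around the gRNA scaffold and a pBR322-type primer site.
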