Features (pLannotate 1.2.2; 15 found; start..end, strand, type, name):
    137..236     +  misc_feature   bom (fragment): basis of mobility region from pBR322
    242..399     -  CDS            lacZα (fragment): LacZα fragment of β-galactosidase; lacZ fragment
   1740..5843    +  CDS            cas9: CAS9_STRP1 - Also known as csn1 From Streptococcus pyogenes serotype M1.
   5887..6134    +  terminator     CYC1 terminator: S. cerevisiae CYC1; transcription terminator for CYC1
   6175..6197    -  protein_bind   lac operator (fragment): The lac repressor binds to the lac operator to inhibit transcription in E. coli. This inhibition can be relieved by adding lactose or isopropyl-β-D-thiogalactopyranoside (IPTG). lac repressor encoded by lacI
   6201..6231    -  promoter       lac promoter: promoter for the E. coli lac operon
   6246..6267    -  protein_bind   CAP binding site: CAP binding activates transcription in the presence of cAMP. E. coli catabolite activator protein
   6280..6372    -  CDS            lacI (fragment): lac repressor; lacI; The lac repressor binds to the lac operator to inhibit transcription in E. coli. This inhibition can be relieved by adding lactose or isopropyl-β-D-thiogalactopyranoside (IPTG).
   6555..7143    -  rep_origin     ori: high-copy-number ColE1/pMB1/pBR322/pUC origin of replication
   7314..8174    -  CDS            AmpR: β-lactamase; bla; confers resistance to ampicillin, carbenicillin, and related antibiotics
   8175..8279    -  promoter       AmpR promoter: bla
   8672..8742    +  ncRNA          tRNA: Accession: RF00005 - tRNA
   8773..8848    +  misc_RNA       gRNA scaffold: guide RNA scaffold for the Streptococcus pyogenes CRISPR/Cas9 system
   9866..11080   +  CDS            LEU2: LEU3_YARLI - Protein inferred from homology: Swiss-Prot protein existence level 3. Catalyzes the oxidation of 3-carboxy-2-hydroxy-4- methylpentanoate (3-isopropylmalate) to 3-carboxy-4-methyl-2- oxopentanoate. The product decarboxylates to 4-methyl-2 oxopentanoate. From Yarrowia lipolytica (strain CLIB 122 / E 150) (Yeast) (Candida lipolytica).
  11824..35      +  CDS            rop (fragment) (across the origin): Rop protein, which maintains plasmids at low copy number; rop
>Addgene plasmid #84610 | pCRISPRyl_A08 | depositor full sequence | sequence record 165411 | pCRISPRyl_A08 sequence 11824 bps
TCGCGCGTTTCGGTGATGACGGTGAAAACCTCTGACACATGCAGCTCCCGGAGACGGTCACAGCTTGTCT
GTAAGCGGATGCCGGGAGCAGACAAGCCCGTCAGGGCGCGTCAGCGGGTGTTGGCGGGTGTCGGGGCTGG
CTTAACTATGCGGCATCAGAGCAGATTGTACTGAGAGTGCACCATATGCGGTGTGAAATACCGCACAGAT
GCGTAAGGAGAAAATACCGCATCAGGCGCCATTCGCCATTCAGGCTGCGCAACTGTTGGGAAGGGCGATC
GGTGCGGGCCTCTTCGCTATTACGCCAGCTGGCGAAAGGGGGATGTGCTGCAAGGCGATTAAGTTGGGTA
ACGCCAGGGTTTTCCCAGTCACGACGTTGTAAAACGACGGCCAGTGAATTCGAGCTCGGTACCCGCTTTT
CGTAGATAATGGAATACAAATGGATATCCAGAGTATACACATGGATAGTATACACTGACACGACAATTCT
GTATCTCTTTATGTTAACTACTGTGAGGCGTTAAATAGAGCTTGATATATAAAATGTTACATTTCACAGT
CTGAACTTTTGCAGATTACCTAATTTGGTAAGATATTAATTATGAACTGAAAGTTGATGGCATCCCTAAA
TTTGATGAAAGGGGGATCCCCCGGGTTCGAAGGTACCAAGGAAGCATGCGGTACCCGAATTCCTGAGGTG
TCTCACAAGTGCCGTGCAGTCCCGCCCCCACTTGCTTCTCTTTGTGTGTAGTGTACGTACATTATCGAGA
CCGTTGTTCCCGCCCACCTCGATCCGGTCTAGACTGAGGTGTCTCACAAGTGCCGTGCAGTCCCGCCCCC
ACTTGCTTCTCTTTGTGTGTAGTGTACGTACATTATCGAGACCGTTGTTCCCGCCCACCTCGATCCGGGG
ATCCCTGAGGTGTCTCACAAGTGCCGTGCAGTCCCGCCCCCACTTGCTTCTCTTTGTGTGTAGTGTACGT
ACATTATCGAGACCGTTGTTCCCGCCCACCTCGATCCGGGTCGACCTGAGGTGTCTCACAAGTGCCGTGC
AGTCCCGCCCCCACTTGCTTCTCTTTGTGTGTAGTGTACGTACATTATCGAGACCGTTGTTCCCGCCCAC
CTCGATCCGGGAGCTCCTGAGGTGTCTCACAAGTGCCGTGCAGTCCCGCCCCCACTTGCTTCTCTTTGTG
TGTAGTGTACGTACATTATCGAGACCGTTGTTCCCGCCCACCTCGATCCGGTCTAGACTGAGGTGTCTCA
CAAGTGCCGTGCAGTCCCGCCCCCACTTGCTTCTCTTTGTGTGTAGTGTACGTACATTATCGAGACCGTT
GTTCCCGCCCACCTCGATCCGGGGATCCCTGAGGTGTCTCACAAGTGCCGTGCAGTCCCGCCCCCACTTG
CTTCTCTTTGTGTGTAGTGTACGTACATTATCGAGACCGTTGTTCCCGCCCACCTCGATCCGGGTCGACC
TGAGGTGTCTCACAAGTGCCGTGCAGTCCCGCCCCCACTTGCTTCTCTTTGTGTGTAGTGTACGTACATT
ATCGAGACCGTTGTTCCCGCCCACCTCGATCCGGGCATGCCTGCAGAAGCTTTTGTGGTTGGGACTTTAG
CCAAGGGTATAAAAGACCACCGTCCCCGAATTACCTTTCCTCTTCTTTTCTCTCTCTCCTTGTCAACTCA
CACCCGAAATCGTTAAGCATTTCCTTCTGAGTATAAGAATCATTCAAAGGCGCGCCACAATGGATAAGAA
ATACTCCATTGGCCTGGACATCGGAACCAACTCCGTGGGTTGGGCCGTGATCACCGATGAGTACAAGGTG
CCCTCTAAGAAATTCAAGGTCCTGGGCAACACCGACCGACACTCCATCAAGAAGAACCTGATCGGCGCTC
TGCTCTTCGACTCTGGCGAGACCGCTGAGGCCACCCGACTGAAGCGAACCGCTCGAAGACGATACACCCG
AAGAAAGAACCGAATCTGTTACCTGCAGGAGATCTTCTCTAACGAGATGGCCAAGGTGGACGACTCTTTC
TTCCACCGACTGGAGGAGTCTTTCCTGGTGGAGGAGGACAAGAAGCACGAGCGACACCCCATCTTCGGCA
ACATCGTGGACGAGGTGGCCTACCACGAGAAGTACCCCACCATCTACCACCTGCGAAAGAAGCTGGTGGA
CTCTACCGACAAGGCCGACCTGCGACTGATCTACCTGGCCCTGGCCCACATGATCAAGTTCCGAGGCCAC
TTCCTGATCGAGGGCGACCTGAACCCCGACAACTCTGACGTGGACAAGCTGTTCATCCAGCTGGTGCAGA
CCTACAACCAGCTCTTCGAAGAGAACCCCATTAACGCTTCTGGCGTGGATGCTAAGGCCATCCTGTCTGC
CCGACTGTCTAAGTCTCGACGACTCGAGAACCTGATTGCTCAGCTCCCCGGAGAGAAGAAGAACGGTCTG
TTCGGAAACCTGATTGCTCTGTCCCTGGGTCTCACCCCTAACTTCAAGTCCAACTTCGATCTGGCTGAGG
ACGCTAAGCTGCAGCTGTCTAAGGACACCTACGACGATGACCTGGATAACCTGCTCGCCCAGATTGGCGA
CCAGTACGCCGACCTGTTCCTGGCCGCCAAGAACCTGTCTGACGCCATCCTGCTGTCTGACATCCTGCGA
GTGAACACCGAGATCACCAAGGCCCCCCTGTCTGCCTCCATGATTAAGCGATACGATGAGCACCACCAGG
ATCTGACCCTCCTCAAGGCTCTGGTCCGACAGCAGCTGCCCGAGAAGTACAAGGAGATTTTCTTCGACCA
GTCTAAGAACGGCTACGCCGGCTACATCGACGGCGGCGCCTCTCAGGAGGAGTTCTACAAGTTCATTAAG
CCCATCCTGGAGAAGATGGACGGAACCGAGGAACTGCTCGTGAAGCTGAACCGAGAGGACCTCCTGCGAA
AGCAGCGAACCTTCGACAACGGCTCTATCCCCCACCAGATCCACCTGGGCGAGCTGCACGCCATCCTGCG
ACGACAGGAGGACTTCTACCCCTTCCTGAAGGACAACCGAGAGAAGATCGAGAAGATCCTGACCTTCCGA
ATCCCCTACTACGTGGGACCCCTGGCCCGAGGAAACTCTCGATTCGCTTGGATGACCCGAAAGTCTGAGG
AGACCATTACCCCCTGGAACTTCGAGGAGGTGGTGGATAAGGGCGCCTCTGCTCAGTCTTTCATCGAGCG
AATGACCAACTTCGACAAGAACCTCCCCAACGAGAAGGTCCTGCCCAAGCACTCTCTGCTCTACGAGTAC
TTCACCGTCTACAACGAGCTCACCAAGGTCAAGTACGTGACCGAGGGAATGCGAAAGCCCGCTTTCCTGT
CTGGAGAGCAGAAGAAGGCTATTGTGGATCTGCTCTTCAAGACTAACCGAAAGGTCACCGTCAAGCAGCT
GAAGGAGGATTACTTCAAGAAGATTGAGTGTTTCGATTCTGTCGAGATCTCCGGCGTCGAGGACCGATTC
AACGCCTCTCTGGGTACCTACCACGACCTGCTGAAGATTATCAAGGACAAGGATTTCCTGGATAACGAGG
AGAACGAGGATATTCTCGAGGACATTGTCCTGACCCTCACCCTGTTCGAGGATCGAGAGATGATTGAGGA
GCGACTCAAGACCTACGCTCACCTGTTCGACGACAAGGTGATGAAGCAGCTGAAGCGACGACGATACACC
GGCTGGGGCCGACTGTCTCGAAAGCTGATCAACGGCATCCGAGACAAGCAGTCTGGCAAGACCATCCTGG
ACTTCCTGAAGTCTGACGGCTTCGCCAACCGAAACTTCATGCAGCTGATCCACGACGACTCTCTGACCTT
CAAGGAGGACATCCAGAAGGCCCAGGTGTCTGGCCAGGGCGACTCTCTGCACGAGCACATCGCCAACCTG
GCCGGCTCTCCCGCCATTAAGAAAGGTATCCTGCAGACCGTCAAGGTGGTCGATGAGCTCGTCAAGGTGA
TGGGCCGACACAAGCCCGAGAACATTGTCATTGAGATGGCTCGAGAGAACCAGACTACTCAGAAGGGTCA
GAAAAACTCCCGAGAGCGAATGAAGCGAATTGAGGAAGGTATTAAGGAGCTGGGATCCCAGATTCTCAAG
GAGCATCCCGTGGAGAACACTCAGCTCCAGAACGAGAAGCTGTACCTGTACTATCTGCAGAACGGTCGAG
ACATGTACGTCGACCAGGAGCTGGATATCAACCGACTCTCCGACTACGATGTGGACCACATTGTGCCCCA
GTCCTTCCTGAAGGACGATTCTATCGATAACAAGGTGCTGACCCGATCCGACAAGAACCGAGGCAAGTCT
GACAACGTGCCCTCCGAGGAGGTGGTCAAGAAGATGAAGAACTACTGGCGACAGCTGCTGAACGCCAAGC
TGATTACCCAGCGAAAGTTCGACAACCTGACCAAGGCCGAGCGAGGCGGCCTGTCTGAGCTGGACAAGGC
CGGCTTCATCAAGCGACAGCTGGTGGAGACCCGACAGATCACCAAGCACGTGGCCCAGATCCTGGACTCT
CGAATGAACACCAAGTACGACGAGAACGACAAGCTGATCCGAGAGGTGAAGGTGATCACCCTGAAGTCTA
AGCTGGTGTCTGACTTCCGAAAGGACTTCCAGTTCTACAAGGTGCGAGAGATTAACAACTACCACCACGC
CCACGATGCCTACCTGAACGCTGTCGTGGGCACCGCCCTCATCAAGAAGTATCCCAAGCTGGAGTCCGAG
TTCGTCTACGGCGACTACAAGGTCTACGATGTGCGAAAAATGATTGCCAAGTCCGAGCAGGAGATTGGCA
AGGCTACCGCCAAGTACTTCTTCTACTCCAACATTATGAACTTCTTCAAGACCGAGATTACCCTGGCTAA
CGGCGAGATTCGAAAGCGACCCCTCATTGAGACCAACGGAGAGACCGGTGAGATCGTGTGGGACAAGGGA
CGAGACTTCGCCACCGTGCGAAAGGTGCTGTCTATGCCCCAGGTGAACATCGTGAAGAAGACCGAGGTGC
AGACCGGAGGTTTCTCTAAGGAGTCCATCCTGCCCAAGCGAAACTCTGACAAGCTGATCGCCCGAAAGAA
GGACTGGGACCCCAAGAAGTACGGAGGTTTCGACTCTCCCACCGTGGCTTACTCTGTGCTGGTGGTGGCC
AAGGTGGAGAAGGGCAAGTCTAAGAAGCTGAAGTCTGTGAAGGAGCTGCTGGGCATTACCATCATGGAGC
GATCTTCTTTCGAGAAGAACCCCATTGACTTCCTGGAGGCCAAGGGATACAAGGAGGTGAAGAAAGATCT
GATTATCAAGCTCCCCAAGTACTCTCTGTTCGAGCTGGAGAACGGACGAAAGCGAATGCTGGCCTCTGCC
GGCGAGCTGCAGAAGGGAAACGAGCTGGCCCTGCCCTCCAAGTACGTCAACTTCCTGTACCTCGCCTCCC
ATTACGAGAAGCTGAAGGGCTCTCCCGAGGATAACGAGCAGAAGCAGCTCTTCGTGGAGCAGCATAAGCA
CTACCTGGACGAGATCATCGAGCAGATCTCTGAGTTCTCTAAGCGAGTGATCCTGGCTGACGCCAACCTG
GATAAGGTGCTGTCTGCTTACAACAAGCACCGAGACAAGCCCATTCGAGAGCAGGCTGAGAACATCATTC
ACCTGTTCACCCTGACCAACCTGGGAGCCCCCGCTGCCTTCAAGTACTTCGACACCACCATCGACCGAAA
GCGATACACCTCTACCAAGGAGGTGCTGGACGCCACCCTGATCCACCAGTCTATCACCGGCCTGTACGAG
ACCCGAATCGACCTGTCTCAGCTGGGCGGCGACTCTCGAGCCGACCCCAAGAAGAAGCGAAAGGTGTAAG
CTAGCCTCATGTAATTAGTTATGTCACGCTTACATTCACGCCCTCCCCCCACATCCGCTCTAACCGAAAA
GGAAGGAGTTAGACAACCTGAAGTCTAGGTCCCTATTTATTTTTTTATAGTTATGTTAGTATTAAGAACG
TTATTTATATTTCAAATTTTTCTTTTTTTTCTGTACAGACGCGTGTACGCATGTAACATTATACTGAAAA
CCTTGCTTGAGAAGGTTTTGGGACGCTCGAAGGCTTTAATTTGCAAGCTTGGCGTAATCATGGTCATAGC
TGTTTCCTGTGTGAAATTGTTATCCGCTCACAATTCCACACAACATACGAGCCGGAAGCATAAAGTGTAA
AGCCTGGGGTGCCTAATGAGTGAGCTAACTCACATTAATTGCGTTGCGCTCACTGCCCGCTTTCCAGTCG
GGAAACCTGTCGTGCCAGCTGCATTAATGAATCGGCCAACGCGCGGGGAGAGGCGGTTTGCGTATTGGGC
GCTCTTCCGCTTCCTCGCTCACTGACTCGCTGCGCTCGGTCGTTCGGCTGCGGCGAGCGGTATCAGCTCA
CTCAAAGGCGGTAATACGGTTATCCACAGAATCAGGGGATAACGCAGGAAAGAACATGTGAGCAAAAGGC
CAGCAAAAGGCCAGGAACCGTAAAAAGGCCGCGTTGCTGGCGTTTTTCCATAGGCTCCGCCCCCCTGACG
AGCATCACAAAAATCGACGCTCAAGTCAGAGGTGGCGAAACCCGACAGGACTATAAAGATACCAGGCGTT
TCCCCCTGGAAGCTCCCTCGTGCGCTCTCCTGTTCCGACCCTGCCGCTTACCGGATACCTGTCCGCCTTT
CTCCCTTCGGGAAGCGTGGCGCTTTCTCAATGCTCACGCTGTAGGTATCTCAGTTCGGTGTAGGTCGTTC
GCTCCAAGCTGGGCTGTGTGCACGAACCCCCCGTTCAGCCCGACCGCTGCGCCTTATCCGGTAACTATCG
TCTTGAGTCCAACCCGGTAAGACACGACTTATCGCCACTGGCAGCAGCCACTGGTAACAGGATTAGCAGA
GCGAGGTATGTAGGCGGTGCTACAGAGTTCTTGAAGTGGTGGCCTAACTACGGCTACACTAGAAGGACAG
TATTTGGTATCTGCGCTCTGCTGAAGCCAGTTACCTTCGGAAAAAGAGTTGGTAGCTCTTGATCCGGCAA
ACAAACCACCGCTGGTAGCGGTGGTTTTTTTGTTTGCAAGCAGCAGATTACGCGCAGAAAAAAAGGATCT
CAAGAAGATCCTTTGATCTTTTCTACGGGGTCTGACGCTCAGTGGAACGAAAACTCACGTTAAGGGATTT
TGGTCATGAGATTATCAAAAAGGATCTTCACCTAGATCCTTTTAAATTAAAAATGAAGTTTTAAATCAAT
CTAAAGTATATATGAGTAAACTTGGTCTGACAGTTACCAATGCTTAATCAGTGAGGCACCTATCTCAGCG
ATCTGTCTATTTCGTTCATCCATAGTTGCCTGACTCCCCGTCGTGTAGATAACTACGATACGGGAGGGCT
TACCATCTGGCCCCAGTGCTGCAATGATACCGCGAGACCCACGCTCACCGGCTCCAGATTTATCAGCAAT
AAACCAGCCAGCCGGAAGGGCCGAGCGCAGAAGTGGTCCTGCAACTTTATCCGCCTCCATCCAGTCTATT
AATTGTTGCCGGGAAGCTAGAGTAAGTAGTTCGCCAGTTAATAGTTTGCGCAACGTTGTTGCCATTGCTA
CAGGCATCGTGGTGTCACGCTCGTCGTTTGGTATGGCTTCATTCAGCTCCGGTTCCCAACGATCAAGGCG
AGTTACATGATCCCCCATGTTGTGCAAAAAAGCGGTTAGCTCCTTCGGTCCTCCGATCGTTGTCAGAAGT
AAGTTGGCCGCAGTGTTATCACTCATGGTTATGGCAGCACTGCATAATTCTCTTACTGTCATGCCATCCG
TAAGATGCTTTTCTGTGACTGGTGAGTACTCAACCAAGTCATTCTGAGAATAGTGTATGCGGCGACCGAG
TTGCTCTTGCCCGGCGTCAATACGGGATAATACCGCGCCACATAGCAGAACTTTAAAAGTGCTCATCATT
GGAAAACGTTCTTCGGGGCGAAAACTCTCAAGGATCTTACCGCTGTTGAGATCCAGTTCGATGTAACCCA
CTCGTGCACCCAACTGATCTTCAGCATCTTTTACTTTCACCAGCGTTTCTGGGTGAGCAAAAACAGGAAG
GCAAAATGCCGCAAAAAAGGGAATAAGGGCGACACGGAAATGTTGAATACTCATACTCTTCCTTTTTCAA
TATTATTGAAGCATTTATCAGGGTTATTGTCTCATGAGCGGATACATATTTGAATGTATTTAGAAAAATA
AACAAATAGGGGTTCCGCGCACATTTCCCCGAAAAGTGCCACCTGACGTCCCCAGTTGCAAAAGTTGACA
CAACTCTAGATCTGCTTCCAAATATAGAATCATAACAAGGGTTAGGGTGTGATTATATAATATTGGTCTT
AATTGATGTGCTAGGGCTTTAAAAGTTGGTTAAAATAACGCTCTAATGCCTTTTTAATATATTGTCTTTT
TCAAAATCTCAAATCGGACACTTCTTCGTGTATGAGACTCCATTTTTTGGCTCCGTCACGTGATATGTAT
TATCAGCTATAGTGGTGTAAACAAAGTTTTTTACTAGCTGTAATGGCATTTTGTCGGAGTGGTAAATCGC
CTTCTTGTTGTGCGTTCGAGTTCTGGACTCTGCACTGGGCTACTTTGAAAAATACCTCTAATGCGCCGAT
GGTTTAGTGGTAAAATCCATCGTTGCCATCGATGGGCCCCCGGTTCGATTCCGGGTCGGCGCAGGTTGAC
GTGAGTACGGCATTGATTCAGAGTTTTAGAGCTAGAAATAGCAAGTTAAAATAAGGCTAGTCCGTTATCA
ACTTGAAAAAGTGGCACCGAGTCGGTGCTTTTTTTTACGTCTAAGAAACCATTATTATCATGACATTAAC
CTATAAAAATAGGCGTATCACGAGGCCCAGATCCTCTAGAGTCGAAGCGGCCGCTATGTCTGATAAAAGG
ATGTAACATAGGCAAGCTGCTCGTGAGTGTTGAGTACGAACCTTAGATCCAAATCACCCGCACCCACGGA
TATACTTGCTTGAATATACAGTAGTATGCGGCCGCTTCGACACCATATCATATAAAACTAACAATGCATT
GAAATTAATACGAAGACTACCCGTTGCTATCTCCACACCGTTATCTCCACGGTCCAAAGGCTGCTCAATG
TGCTGCATACGTAACGTGGGGTGCAACCTTGAGCACATAGTACTTTTCCGAAAACCGGCGATAATTAAGT
GTGCACTCCAACTTTTCACACTGAGCGTAAAATGTGGAGAAGAAATCGGCACTAAAAAGTCAGGTAGACT
GGAAAATGCGCCATGAAATGAATATCTCTTGCTACAGTAATGCCCAGCATCGAGGGGTATTGTGTCACCA
ACACTATAGTGGCAGCTGAAGCGCTCGTGATTGTAGTATGAGTCTTTATTGGTGATGGGAAGAGTTCACT
CAATATTCTCGTTACTGCCAAAACACCACGGTAATCGGCCAGACACCATGGATGTAGATCACCAAGCCTG
TGAATGTTATTCGAGCTAAAATGCACATGGTTGGTGAAAGGAGTAGTTGCTGTCGAATTCCGTCGTCGCC
TGAGTCATCATTTATTTACCAGTTGGCCACAAACCCTTGACGATCTCGTATGTCCCCTCCGACATACTCC
CGGCCGGCTGGGGTACGTTCGATAGCGCTATCGGCATCGACAAGGTTTGGGTCCCTAGCCGATACCGCAC
TACCTGAGTCACAATCTTCGGAGGTTTAGTCTTCCACATAGCACGGGCAAAAGTGCGTATATATACAAGA
GCGTTTGCCAGCCACAGATTTTCACTCCACACACCACATCACACATACAACCACACACATCCACAATGGA
ACCCGAAACTAAGAAGACCAAGACTGACTCCAAGAAGATTGTTCTTCTCGGCGGCGACTTCTGTGGCCCC
GAGGTGATTGCCGAGGCCGTCAAGGTGCTCAAGTCTGTTGCTGAGGCCTCCGGCACCGAGTTTGTGTTTG
AGGACCGACTCATTGGAGGAGCTGCCATTGAGAAGGAGGGCGAGCCCATCACCGACGCTACTCTCGACAT
CTGCCGAAAGGCTGACTCTATTATGCTCGGTGCTGTCGGAGGCGCTGCCAACACCGTATGGACCACTCCC
GACGGACGAACCGACGTGCGACCCGAGCAGGGTCTCCTCAAGCTGCGAAAGGACCTGAACCTGTACGCCA
ACCTGCGACCCTGCCAGCTGCTGTCGCCCAAGCTCGCCGATCTCTCCCCCATCCGAAACGTTGAGGGCAC
CGACTTCATCATTGTCCGAGAGCTCGTCGGAGGTATCTACTTTGGAGAGCGAAAGGAGGATGACGGATCT
GGCGTCGCTTCCGACACCGAGACCTACTCCGTTCCTGAGGTTGAGCGAATTGCCCGAATGGCCGCCTTCC
TGGCCCTTCAGCACAACCCCCCTCTTCCCGTGTGGTCTCTTGACAAGGCCAACGTGCTGGCCTCCTCTCG
ACTTTGGCGAAAGACTGTCACTCGAGTCCTCAAGGACGAATTCCCCCAGCTCGAGCTCAACCACCAGCTG
ATCGACTCGGCCGCCATGATCCTCATCAAGCAGCCCTCCAAGATGAATGGTATCATCATCACCACCAACA
TGTTTGGCGATATCATCTCCGACGAGGCCTCCGTCATCCCCGGTTCTCTGGGTCTGCTGCCCTCCGCCTC
TCTGGCTTCTCTGCCCGACACCAACGAGGCGTTCGGTCTGTACGAGCCCTGTCACGGATCTGCCCCCGAT
CTCGGCAAGCAGAAGGTCAACCCCATTGCCACCATTCTGTCTGCCGCCATGATGCTCAAGTTCTCTCTTA
ACATGAAGCCCGCCGGTGACGCTGTTGAGGCTGCCGTCAAGGAGTCCGTCGAGGCTGGTATCACTACCGC
CGATATCGGAGGCTCTTCCTCCACCTCCGAGGTCGGAGACTTGTTGCCAACAAGGTCAAGGAGCTGCTCA
AGAAGGAGTAAGTCGTTTCTACGACGCATTGATGGAAGGAGCAAACTGACGCGCCTGCGGGTTGGTCTAC
CGGCAGGGTCCGCTAGTGTATAAGACTCTATAAAAAGGGCCCTGCCCTGCTAATGAAATGATGATTTATA
ATTTACCGGTGTAGCAACCTTGACTAGAAGAAGCAGATTGGGTGTGTTTGTAGTGGAGGACAGTGGTACG
TTTTGGAAACAGTCTTCTTGAAAGTGTCTTGTCTACAGTATATTCACTCATAACCTCAATAGCCAAGGGT
GTAGTCGGTTTATTAAAGGAAGGGAGTTGTGGCTGATGTGGATAGATATCTTTAAGCTGGCGACTGCACC
CAACGAGTGTGGTGGTAGCTTGTTACTGTATATTCGGTAAGATATATTTTGTGGGGTTTTAGTGGTGTTT
GGTAGGTTAGTGCTTGGTATATGAGTTGTAGGCATGACAATTTGGAAAGGGGTGGACTTTGGGAATATTG
TGGGATTTCAATACCTTAGTTTGTACAGGGTAATTGTTACAAATGATACAAAGAACTGTATTTCTTTTCA
TTTGTTTTAATTGGTTGTATATCAAGTCCGTTAGACGAGCTCAGTGCCATGGCTTTTGGCACTGTATTTC
ATTTTTAGAGGTACACTACATTCAGTGAGGTATGGTAAGGTTGAGGGCATAATGAAGGCACCTTGTACTG
ACAGTCACAGACCTCTCACCGAGAATTTTATGAGATATACTCGGGTTCATTTTAGGCTCCGATTCGATTC
AAATTATTACTGTCGAAATCGGTTGAGCATCCGTTGATTTCCGAACAGATCTGGCCCTTTCGTC
