LOCUS       Exported 872 bp ds-DNA linear SYN 26-MAY-2021
DEFINITION  Introduces DSB at A08 locus in Y. lipolytica.
ACCESSION   .
VERSION     .
KEYWORDS    pCRISPRyl_A08
SOURCE      synthetic DNA construct
  ORGANISM  synthetic DNA construct
REFERENCE   1 (bases 1 to 872)
  AUTHORS   Schwartz C, Shabbir-Hussain M, Frogue K, Blenner M, Wheeldon I
  TITLE     Standardized markerless gene integration for pathway engineering in
            Yarrowia lipolytica.
  JOURNAL   ACS Synth Biol. 2016 Dec 19.
  PUBMED    27989123
REFERENCE   2 (bases 1 to 872)
  AUTHORS   .
  TITLE     Direct Submission
  JOURNAL   Exported May 26, 2021 from SnapGene Server 1.1.58
            http://www.snapgene.com
FEATURES             Location/Qualifiers
     source          1..872
                     /organism="synthetic DNA construct"
                     /mol_type="other DNA"
     misc_RNA        518..593
                     /label=gRNA scaffold
                     /note="guide RNA scaffold for the Streptococcus pyogenes
                     CRISPR/Cas9 system"
     primer_bind     643..661
                     /label=pBRforEco
                     /note="pBR322 vectors, upsteam of EcoRI site, forward
                     primer"
ORIGIN
        1 aaataaacaa ataggggttc cgcgcacatt tccccgaaaa gtgccacctg acgtccccag
       61 ttgcaaaagt tgacacaact ctagatctgc ttccaaatat agaatcataa caagggttag
      121 ggtgtgatta tataatattg gtcttaattg atgtgctagg gctttaaaag ttggttaaaa
      181 taacgctcta atgccttttt aatatattgt ctttttcaaa atctcaaatc ggacacttct
      241 tcgtgtatga gactccattt tttggctccg tcacgtgata tgtattatca gctatagtgg
      301 tgtaaacaaa gttttttact agctgtaatg gcattttgtc ggagtggtaa atcgccttct
      361 tgttgtgcgt tcgagttctg gactctgcac tgggctactt tgaaaaatac ctctaatgcg
      421 ccgatggttt agtggtaaaa tccatcgttg ccatcgatgg gcccccggtt cgattccggg
      481 tcggcgcagg ttgacgtgag tacggcattg attcagagtt ttagagctag aaatagcaag
      541 ttaaaataag gctagtccgt tatcaacttg aaaaagtggc accgagtcgg tgcttttttt
      601 tacgtctaag aaaccattat tatcatgaca ttaacctata aaaataggcg tatcacgagg
      661 cccagatcct ctagagtcga agcggccgct atgtctgata aaaggatgta acataggcaa
      721 gctgctcgtg agtgttgagt acgaacctta gatccaaatc acccgcaccc acggatatac
      781 tngcttgaat atacagtagt atgcggccgc ttcgacacca tatcatataa aactaacaat
      841 gcattgaaat taatacgaag actacccgtt gc
//
