>Addgene plasmid #84610 | pCRISPRyl_A08 | addgene partial sequence | sequence record 165410 | CYC1 5'-GCGTGAATGTAAGCGTGAC-3'
GGCTAGCTTACACCTTTCGCTTCTTCTTGGGGTCGGCTCGAGAGTCGCCGCCCAGCTGAGACAGGTCGAT
TCGGGTCTCGTACAGGCCGGTGATAGACTGGTGGATCAGGGTGGCGTCCAGCACCTCCTTGGTAGAGGTG
TATCGCTTTCGGTCGATGGTGGTGTCGAAGTACTTGAAGGCAGCGGGGGCTCCCAGGTTGGTCAGGGTGA
ACAGGTGAATGATGTTCTCAGCCTGCTCTCGAATGGGCTTGTCTCGGTGCTTGTTGTAAGCAGACAGCAC
CTTATCCAGGTTGGCGTCAGCCAGGATCACTCGCTTAGAGAACTCAGAGATCTGCTCGATGATCTCGTCC
AGGTAGTGCTTATGCTGCTCCACGAAGAGCTGCTTCTGCTCGTTATCCTCGGGAGAGCCCTTCAGCTTCT
CGTAATGGGAGGCGAGGTACAGGAAGTTGACGTACTTGGAGGGCAGGGCCAGCTCGTTTCCCTTCTGCAG
CTCGCCGGCAGAGGCCAGCATTCGCTTTCGTCCGTTCTCCAGCTCGAACAGAGAGTACTTGGGGAGCTTG
ATAATCAGATCTTTCTTCACCTCCTTGTATCCCTTGGCCTCCAGGAAGTCAATGGGGTTCTTCTCGAAAG
AAGATCGCTCCATGATGGTAATGCCCAGCAGCTCCTTCACAGACTTCAGCTTCTTAGACTTGCCCTTCTC
CACCTTGGCCACCACCAGCACAGAGTAAGCCACGGTGGGAGAGTCGAAACCTCCGTACTTCTTGGGGTCC
CAGTCCTTCTTTCGGGCGATCAGCTTGTCAGAGTTTCGCTTGGGCAGGATGGACTCCTTAGAGAAACCTC
CGGTCTGCACCTCGGTCTTCTTCACGATGTTCACCTGGGGCATAGACAGCACCTTTCGCACGGTGGCGAA
GTCTCGTCCCTTGTCCCACACGATCTCACCGGTCTCTCCGTTGGTCTCAATGA
